Addgene plasmid #236874: NanoBRET Assay Vector, CRAF(FL)-HaloTag
Purpose: Express CRAF(FL)-HaloTag(R) in Mammalian Cells under a CMV promoter
Depositing lab: Promega Corporation.
Backbone
  Vector backbone: pFC221K HaloTag(R) CMV-Blast BiBRET Vector
  Vector type: Mammalian Expression
  Selectable markers: Blasticidin
Growth in bacteria
  Bacterial resistance: Kanamycin, 50 μg/mL
  Growth temperature: 37°C
  Growth strain: DH5alpha
  Copy number: High Copy
Gene/Insert
  Gene/Insert name: CRAF
  Species: H. sapiens (human)
  Mutation: None
  Entrez Gene: RAF1 (a.k.a. CMD1NN, CRAF, NS5, Raf-1, c-Raf)
  Promoter: CMV
  Tag / fusion protein: HaloTag (R) (C terminal on backbone)
  Cloning method: Other
Terms and licenses: Academic/Nonprofit Terms; Industry Terms
How to cite: NanoBRET Assay Vector, CRAF(FL)-HaloTag was a gift from Promega Corporation (Addgene plasmid # 236874 ; http://n2t.net/addgene:236874 ; RRID:Addgene_236874)
