[The description below was written by a language model from this plasmid's Addgene catalogue record and pLannotate feature annotations shown in this document.]
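Description:
NanoBRET Assay Vector, CRAF(FL)-HaloTag is a 7.1 kb mammalian expression plasmid built on the pFC221K HaloTag CMV-Blast BiBRET backbone. It produces full-length, unmutated human CRAF (RAF1, the serine/threonine kinase linking Ras GTPases to the MAPK/ERK cascade) fused at its C terminus to HaloTag. In bacteria it replicates from a high-copy ColE1/pUC-type origin and is selected with kanamycin, through a neo/nptII gene driven by the synthetic bacterial EM7 promoter. A single loxP site is annotated just upstream of this cassette; the record does not explain its role. For selection in mammalian cells, a separate cassette on the opposite strand places the blasticidin S deaminase gene under the SV40 enhancer/early promoter, followed by a synthetic polyadenylation signal.

The expression unit consists of the CMV immediate-early enhancer and promoter, then a chimeric β-globin/immunoglobulin intron that generally improves transcript processing and expression. A T7 promoter follows, which could support in vitro transcription. The RAF1 coding sequence is joined through a short linker containing a TEV protease cleavage site to HaloTag, a modified bacterial dehalogenase that bonds covalently to chloroalkane ligands. An SV40 polyadenylation signal lies just past the end of the fusion on the circular map, but it is annotated on the opposite strand, so its role in terminating the transcript is not clear from the table.

In NanoBRET assays, a HaloTag fusion labelled with a fluorescent chloroalkane ligand typically serves as the energy acceptor for a NanoLuc-tagged partner. This suggests the construct is meant for monitoring CRAF protein interactions in live cells, although the record does not name a partner.
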