Features (pLannotate 1.2.2; 19 found; start..end, strand, type, name):
     61..182     -  polyA_signal   SV40 poly(A) signal: SV40 polyadenylation signal
    205..273     -  CDS            large T antigen (fragment): large T antigen from SV40 (simian virus 40)
    297..330     +  protein_bind   loxP: Cre-mediated recombination occurs in the 8-bp core sequence (GCATACAT). Cre recombinase
    340..387     +  promoter       EM7 promoter: synthetic bacterial promoter&nbsp
    419..1210    +  CDS            neo: KKA2_KLEPN - Also known as kan, nptII. Experimental evidence at protein level: Swiss-Prot protein existence level 1. Resistance to kanamycin, neomycin, paromomycin, ribostamycin, butirosin and gentamicin B. From Klebsiella pneumoniae.
   1371..1959    -  rep_origin     ori: high-copy-number ColE1/pMB1/pBR322/pUC origin of replication
   2085..2133    -  polyA_signal   poly(A) signal: synthetic polyadenylation signal
   2157..2555    -  CDS            BSD: blasticidin S deaminase; Aspergillus terreus BSD; confers resistance to blasticidin
   2586..2943    -  promoter       SV40 promoter: SV40 enhancer and early promoter
   3022..3103    -  polyA_signal   SV40 poly(A) signal: SV40 polyadenylation signal
   3126..3209    -  CDS            large T antigen (fragment): large T antigen from SV40 (simian virus 40)
   3274..3639    +  enhancer       CMV enhancer: human cytomegalovirus immediate early enhancer
   3641..3840    +  promoter       CMV promoter: human cytomegalovirus (CMV) immediate early promoter
   3979..4111    +  intron         chimeric intron: chimera between introns from human β-globin and immunoglobulin heavy chain genes
   4155..4173    +  promoter       T7 promoter: promoter for bacteriophage T7 RNA polymerase
   4187..6130    +  CDS            RAF1 (sequence withheld): RAF1_HUMAN - Also known as RAF. Experimental evidence at protein level: Swiss-Prot protein existence level 1. Serine/threonine-protein kinase that acts as a regulatory link between the membrane-associated Ras GTPases and the MAPK/ERK cascade, and this critical regulatory link functions as a switch determining cell fate decisions including proliferation, differentiation, apoptosis, survival and oncogenic transformation. RAF1 activation initiates a mitogen-activated protein kinase (MAPK) cascade that comprises a sequential phosphorylation of the dual-specific MAPK kinases (MAP2K1/MEK1 and MAP2K2
   6152..6172    +  CDS            TEV site: tobacco etch virus (TEV) protease recognition and cleavage site
   6188..7071    +  CDS            HaloTag® (fragment): modified bacterial dehalogenase that forms covalent bonds with chloroalkane derivatives
   7082..12      +  misc_feature   MCS (fragment) (across the origin): pUC18/19 multiple cloning site
>Addgene plasmid #236874 | NanoBRET Assay Vector, CRAF(FL)-HaloTag | addgene full sequence | sequence record 471857 | Addgene NGS Result
GGCATGCAAGCTGATTTGGCTGCTGCCACCGCTGAGCAAGGCCGCTTCGAGCAGACATGATAAGATACAT
TGATGAGTTTGGACAAACCACAACTAGAATGCAGTGAAAAAAATGCTTTATTTGTGAAATTTGTGATGCT
ATTGCTTTATTTGTAACCATTATAAGCTGCAATAAACAAGTTAACAACAACAATTGCATTCATTTTATGT
TTCAGGTTCAGGGGGAGATGTGGGAGGTTTTTTTAAGCAAGTAAAACCTCTACAAATGTGGTAAAATCTT
AATTAAGAATTCTAATATAACTTCGTATAGCATACATTATACGAAGTTATGGATCCACTGTTGACAATTA
ATCATCGGCATAGTATATCGGCATAGTATAATACGACAAGGTGAGGAACTAAACCCAGGAGGCAGATCAT
GATTGAACAAGATGGATTGCACGCAGGTTCTCCGGCCGCTTGGGTGGAGAGGCTATTCGGCTATGACTGG
GCACAACAGACAATCGGCTGCTCTGATGCCGCCGTGTTCCGGCTGTCAGCGCAGGGGCGCCCGGTTCTTT
TTGTCAAGACCGACCTGTCCGGTGCCCTGAATGAACTGCAGGACGAGGCAGCGCGGCTATCGTGGCTGGC
CACGACGGGCGTTCCTTGCGCAGCTGTGCTCGACGTTGTCACTGAAGCGGGAAGGGACTGGCTGCTATTG
GGCGAAGTGCCGGGGCAGGATCTCCTGTCATCTCACCTTGCTCCTGCCGAGAAAGTATCCATCATGGCTG
ATGCAATGCGGCGGCTGCATACGCTTGATCCGGCTACCTGCCCATTCGACCACCAAGCGAAACATCGCAT
CGAGCGAGCACGTACTCGGATGGAAGCCGGTCTTGTCGATCAGGATGATCTGGACGAAGAGCATCAGGGG
CTCGCGCCAGCCGAACTGTTCGCCAGGCTCAAGGCGCGCATGCCCGACGGCGAGGATCTCGTCGTGACCC
ATGGCGATGCCTGCTTGCCGAATATCATGGTGGAAAATGGCCGCTTTTCTGGATTCATCGACTGTGGCCG
GCTGGGTGTGGCGGACCGCTATCAGGACATAGCGTTGGCTACCCGTGATATTGCTGAAGAGCTTGGCGGC
GAATGGGCTGACCGCTTCCTCGTGCTTTACGGTATCGCCGCTCCCGATTCGCAGCGCATCGCCTTCTATC
GCCTTCTTGACGAGTTCTTCTGATTCGAAATGACCGACCAAGCGACGCCCAACCGGTATCAGCTCACTCA
AAGGCGGTAATACGGTTATCCACAGAATCAGGGGATAACGCAGGAAAGAACATGTGAGCAAAAGGCCAGC
AAAAGGCCAGGAACCGTAAAAAGGCCGCGTTGCTGGCGTTTTTCCATAGGCTCCGCCCCCCTGACGAGCA
TCACAAAAATCGACGCTCAAGTCAGAGGTGGCGAAACCCGACAGGACTATAAAGATACCAGGCGTTTCCC
CCTGGAAGCTCCCTCGTGCGCTCTCCTGTTCCGACCCTGCCGCTTACCGGATACCTGTCCGCCTTTCTCC
CTTCGGGAAGCGTGGCGCTTTCTCATAGCTCACGCTGTAGGTATCTCAGTTCGGTGTAGGTCGTTCGCTC
CAAGCTGGGCTGTGTGCACGAACCCCCCGTTCAGCCCGACCGCTGCGCCTTATCCGGTAACTATCGTCTT
GAGTCCAACCCGGTAAGACACGACTTATCGCCACTGGCAGCAGCCACTGGTAACAGGATTAGCAGAGCGA
GGTATGTAGGCGGTGCTACAGAGTTCTTGAAGTGGTGGCCTAACTACGGCTACACTAGAAGGACAGTATT
TGGTATCTGCGCTCTGCTGAAGCCAGTTACCTTCGGAAAAAGAGTTGGTAGCTCTTGATCCGGCAAACAA
ACCACCGCTGGTAGCGGTGGTTTTTTTGTTTGCAAGCAGCAGATTACGCGCAGAAAAAAAGGATTTCAAG
AAGATCCTTTGATCTTTTCTACGGGGTCTGACGCTCAGTGGAACGAAAACTCACGTTAAGGGATTTTGGT
CATGAGATTATCAAAAAGGATCTTCACCTAGATCCTTTTATAGTCCGGAATCGTCACACAAAAAACCAAC
ACACAGATGTAATGAAAATAAAGATATTTTATTGCGGCCATCGTGATGGCTAGAGTTTAGCCCTCCCACA
CATAACCAGAGGGCAGCAATTCACGAATCCCAACTGCCGTCGGCTGTCCATCACTGTCCTTCACTATGGC
TTTGATCCCAGGATGCAGATCGAGAAGCACCTGTCGGCACCGTCCGCAGGGGCTCAAGATGCCCCTGTTC
TCATTTCCGATCGCGACGATACAAGTCAGGTTGCCAGCTGCCGCAGCAGCAGCAGTGCCCAGCACCACGA
GTTCTGCACAAGGTCCCCCAGTAAAATGATATACATTGACACCAGTGAAGATGCGGCCGTCGCTAGAGAG
AGCTGCGCTGGCGACGCTGTAGTCTTCAGAGATGGGGATGCTGTTGATTGTAGCCGTTGCTCTTTCAATG
AGGGTGGATTCTTCTTGAGACAAAGGCTTGGCCATGGTGGCGCTAGTGTCAGAAGAATCGAGCTTTTTGC
AAAAGCCTAGGCCTCCAAAAAAGCCTCCTCACTACTTCTGGAATAGCTCAGAGGCCGAGGCGGCCTCGGC
CTCTGCATAAATAAAAAAAATTAGTCAGCCATGGGGCGGAGAATGGGCGGAACTGGGCGGAGTTAGGGGC
GGGATGGGCGGAGTTAGGGGCGGGACTATGGTTGCTGACTAATTGAGATGCATGCTTTGCATACTTCTGC
CTGCTGGGGAGCCTGGGGACTTTCCACACCTGGTTGCTGACTAATTGAGATGCATGCTTTGCATACTTCT
GCCTGCTGGGGAGCCTGGGGACTTTCCACACCCTAACTGACACACATTCCACAGCTGGTTCTTTCCGCCT
CAGAAGGTACCTAACCAAGTTCCTCTTTCAGAGGTTATTTCAGGCCATGGTGCTGCGCAAGACGCGTTAA
TTAAGACGTCGGCAGTGAAAAAAATGCTTTATTTGTGAAATTTGTGATGCTATTGCTTTATTTGTAACCA
TTATAAGCTGCAATAAACAAGTTAACAACAACAATTGCATTCATTTTATGTTTCAGGTTCAGGGGGAGGT
GTGGGAGGTTTTTTAAAGCAAGTAAAACCTCTACAAATGTGGTATGGCTGATTATGATCCGCGGCCGCAA
TACGTCGACGTTATCAGCTGACTTCGTACGAGAGCCTAGGATTATGGCGCGCCACTAGTTATTAATAGTA
ATCAATTACGGGGTCATTAGTTCATAGCCCATATATGGAGTTCCGCGTTACATAACTTACGGTAAATGGC
CCGCCTGGCTGACCGCCCAACGACCCCCGCCCATTGACGTCAATAATGACGTATGTTCCCATAGTAACGC
CAATAGGGACTTTCCATTGACGTCAATGGGTGGAGTATTTACGGTAAACTGCCCACTTGGCAGTACATCA
AGTGTATCATATGCCAAGTCCGCCCCCTATTGACGTCAATGACGGTAAATGGCCCGCCTGGCATTATGCC
CAGTACATGACCTTACGGGACTTTCCTACTTGGCAGTACATCTACGTATTAGTCATCGCTATTACCATGG
TGATGCGGTTTTGGCAGTACACCAATGGGCGTGGATAGCGGTTTGACTCACGGGGATTTCCAAGTCTCCA
CCCCATTGACGTCAATGGGAGTTTGTTTTGGCACCAAAATCAACGGGACTTTCCAAAATGTCGTAATAAC
CCCGCCCCGTTGACGCAAATGGGCGGTAGGCGTGTACGGTGGGAGGTCTATATAAGCAGAGCTGGTTTAG
TGAACCGTCAGATCACTAGAAGCTTTATTGCGGTAGTTTATCACAGTTAAATTGCTAACGCAGTCAGTGC
TTCTGACACAACAGTCTCGAACTTAAGCTGCAGAAGTTGGTCGTGAGGCACTGGGCAGGTAAGTATCAAG
GTTACAAGACAGGTTTAAGGAGACCAATAGAAACTGGGCTTGTCGAGACAGAGAAGACTCTTGCGTTTCT
GATAGGCACCTATTGGTCTTACTGACATCCACTTTGCCTTTCTCTCCACAGGTGTCCACTCCCAGTTCAA
TTACAGCTCTTAAGGCTAGAGTATTAATACGACTCACTATAGGGCTAGCGATCGCC
[1947 nt withheld, positions 4187-6133]
TCTCTCGAGCCAACCACTGAGGATCTGTACTTTCAGAGCGATAACGATGGATCCGAAATCGGTACTGGCT
TTCCATTCGACCCCCATTATGTGGAAGTCCTGGGCGAGCGCATGCACTACGTCGATGTTGGTCCGCGCGA
TGGCACCCCTGTGCTGTTCCTGCACGGTAACCCGACCTCCTCCTACGTGTGGCGCAACATCATCCCGCAT
GTTGCACCGACCCATCGCTGCATTGCTCCAGACCTGATCGGTATGGGCAAATCCGACAAACCAGACCTGG
GTTATTTCTTCGACGACCACGTCCGCTTCATGGATGCCTTCATCGAAGCCCTGGGTCTGGAAGAGGTCGT
CCTGGTCATTCACGACTGGGGCTCCGCTCTGGGTTTCCACTGGGCCAAGCGCAATCCAGAGCGCGTCAAA
GGTATTGCATTTATGGAGTTCATCCGCCCTATCCCGACCTGGGACGAATGGCCAGAATTTGCCCGCGAGA
CCTTCCAGGCCTTCCGCACCACCGACGTCGGCCGCAAGCTGATCATCGATCAGAACGTTTTTATCGAGGG
TACGCTGCCGATGGGTGTCGTCCGCCCGCTGACTGAAGTCGAGATGGACCATTACCGCGAGCCGTTCCTG
AATCCTGTTGACCGCGAGCCACTGTGGCGCTTCCCAAACGAGCTGCCAATCGCCGGTGAGCCAGCGAACA
TCGTCGCGCTGGTCGAAGAATACATGGACTGGCTGCACCAGTCCCCTGTCCCGAAGCTGCTGTTCTGGGG
CACCCCAGGCGTTCTGATCCCACCGGCCGAAGCCGCTCGCCTGGCCAAAAGCCTGCCTAACTGCAAGGCT
GTGGACATCGGCCCGGGTCTGAATCTGCTGCAAGAAGACAACCCGGACCTGATCGGCAGCGAGATCGCGC
GCTGGCTGTCTACTCTGGAGATTTCCGGTTAATAGAATTCTAGAGTCGACCTGCA
